>Addgene plasmid #24787 | PrbC5 | depositor partial sequence | sequence record 11506 | Author sequence
ATGAAATCTTCTCACCATCACCATCACCATGAAAACCTGTACTTCCAATCCAATGCAATGGGATCCACCC
GTCCGATTGATGGTCTGACGGACGAAGGTATCCGCGAGATTCTGACTCGTTATAAAAAGATCGCTCTGGT
GGGGGCCTCTCCGAAACCGGAACGCGACGCAAATATTGTTATGAAATATCTGCTGGAGCATGGCTATGAT
GTCTACCCGGTAAACCCGAATTATGAAGAAGTGCTGGGCCGCAAGTGCTACCCGAGTGTTCTGGACATCC
CGGATAAAATTGAGGTCGTAGATCTGTTTGTGAACCCGGCTAAAGCGTGGCGCTTCGTTGCCTATGCCAT
CAAGAAAGGGGCAAAAGTGGTATGGTTTCAGTACAACACATATTATCCGCTGGCTGCGCGTCAAGCCAAG
GGAGCAGGCCTGATTATCGTTGCTAATCGCTGTATGATGCGTGAGCACGAACGCCTGCTGGGCGAAAAAT
AATAA
