>Addgene plasmid #24787 | PrbC5 | addgene partial sequence | sequence record 30906 | 24787 with T7-term
TTCTTTGGGCTTGTTAGCAGCCGGATCAGCGCGCACGCGTGGTACCGGCCGGCCACCAGGTGGCGCGCCG
CGATCGCGGATCCGTTATCCACTTCCAATGTTATTATTTTTCGCCCAGCAGGCGTTTGTGCTCACGCATC
ATACAGCGATTAGCAACGATAATCAGGCCTGCTCCCTTGGCTTGACGCGCAGCCAGCGGATAATATGTGT
TGTACTGAAACCATACCACTTTTGCCCCTTTCTTGATGGCATAGGCAACGAAGCGCCACGCTTTAGCCGG
GTTCACAAACAGATCTACGACCTCAATTTTATCCGGGATGTCCAGAACACTCGGGTAGCACTTGCGGCCC
AGCACTTCTTCATAATTCGGGTTTACCGGGTAGACATCATAGCCATGCTCCAGCAGATATTTCATAACAA
TATTTGCGTCGCGTTCCGGTTTCGGAGAGGCCCCCACCAGAGCGATCTTTTTATAACGAGTCAGAATCTC
GCGGATACCTTCGTCCGTCAGACCATCAATCGGACGGGTGGATCCCATTGCATTGGATTGGAAGTACAGG
TTTTCATGGTGATGGTGATGGTGAGAAGATTTCATATGTATATCTCCTTCTTAAAGTTAAACAAAATTAT
TTCTAGAACTCGAGTCCTGCAGGGCGGCCGCTTAATTAAAGAGCTCTCCGGAGCCGGCACTAGAGGGAAA
CCGTTGTGGTCTCCCTATAGTGAGTCGTATTAATTTCGCGGGATCGAGATCTCGATCCTCTACGCCGGAC
GCATCGTGGCCGGCATCACCGGCGCCACAGGTGCGGTTGCTGGCGCCTATATCGCCGACATCACCGATGG
GGAAGATCGGGCTCGCCACTTCGGGCTCATGAGCGCTTGTT
