[The description below was written by a language model from this plasmid's Addgene catalogue record.]
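Description:
PrbC5 is a bacterial expression plasmid built on the Novagen pET29LIC backbone (about 5.4 kb without insert). It carries a 459 bp synthetic insert encoding a variant of Prb, one partner of a de novo protein–protein binding pair that was produced by computational design and then improved by directed evolution. This clone bears five substitutions relative to the parental Prb sequence: Asp11Gly, Asp83Asn, Val92Ala, Glu119Gly and Glu135Lys. The coding sequence was inserted by restriction cloning between NdeI, which is retained, and BamHI, which was destroyed during cloning. It is expressed with an N-terminal His tag supplied by the backbone, which allows purification by immobilised metal affinity chromatography.

The record lists no feature table and does not explicitly state the promoter. However, pET-series vectors drive expression from a T7 promoter, typically under lac operator control, and the listed sequencing primers (T7 and T7-term) are consistent with the insert sitting between a T7 promoter and T7 terminator. Such constructs are normally expressed in E. coli hosts that supply T7 RNA polymerase, while a cloning strain such as DH5alpha, named in the record, serves for propagation. The plasmid is recorded as high copy and selected with ampicillin. This is notable because standard pET29 vectors usually confer kanamycin resistance, and the record does not explain the difference. The construct is suited to producing recombinant, His-tagged evolved Prb protein for biochemical, binding or structural characterisation of the designed interaction.
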