Addgene plasmid #24787: PrbC5
Depositing lab: David Baker. Depositing organization: University of Washington. Publication: A de novo protein binding pair by computational design and directed evolution. Karanicolas J, Corn JE, Chen I, Joachimiak LA, Dym O, Peck SH, Albeck S, Unger T, Hu W, Liu G, Delbecq S, Montelione GT, Spiegel CP, Liu DR, Baker D. Mol Cell. 2011 Apr 22;42(2):250-60. Epub 2011 Mar 31. 10.1016/j.molcel.2011.03.010 PubMed 21458342.
Backbone
  Vector backbone: pET29LIC
  Backbone manufacturer: Novagen
  Backbone size w/o insert (bp): 5370
  Vector type: Bacterial Expression
Growth in bacteria
  Bacterial resistance: Ampicillin, 100 μg/mL
  Growth temperature: 37°C
  Growth strain: DH5alpha
  Copy number: High Copy
Gene/Insert
  Gene/Insert name: Prb
  Species: synthetic
  Insert size (bp): 459
  Mutation: Asp11Gly, Asp83Asn, Val92Ala, Glu119Gly, and Glu135Lys
  Tag / fusion protein: His (N terminal on backbone)
  Cloning method: Restriction Enzyme; 5′ cloning site NdeI (not destroyed); 3′ cloning site BamHI (destroyed during cloning)
  Sequencing primers: 5′ T7-term; 3′ T7
Terms and licenses: Academic/Nonprofit Terms; Industry Terms: Not Available to Industry
How to cite: PrbC5 was a gift from David Baker (Addgene plasmid # 24787 ; http://n2t.net/addgene:24787 ; RRID:Addgene_24787)
